Addgene plasmid #213198: CCR2-DuET
Purpose: The DuET construct encodes the named human GPCR engineered with a cleaved hemagglutinin signal peptide, a 5' FLAG and a 3' 1D4 epitope tag optimized for expression in mammalian cells and proteomics studies.
Depositing lab: Thomas Sakmar. Depositing organization: Rockefeller University. Publication: Multiplexed selectivity screening of anti-GPCR antibodies. Dahl L, Kotliar IB, Bendes A, Dodig-Crnkovic T, Fromm S, Elofsson A, Uhlen M, Sakmar TP, Schwenk JM. Sci Adv. 2023 May 3;9(18):eadf9297. doi: 10.1126/sciadv.adf9297. Epub 2023 May 3. PubMed 37134173.
Backbone
  Vector backbone: pcDNA 3.1 (+)
  Vector type: Mammalian Expression
Growth in bacteria
  Bacterial resistance: Ampicillin, 100 μg/mL
  Growth temperature: 37°C
  Growth strain: DH5alpha
  Copy number: High Copy
Gene/Insert
  Gene/Insert name: CCR2 (alt names: C-C motif chemokine receptor 2; CC-CKR-2, CD192, CKR2, CMKBR2, FLJ78302, MCP-1-R)
  Species: H. sapiens (human)
  Entrez Gene: CCR2 (a.k.a. CC-CKR-2, CCR-2, CCR2A, CCR2B, CD192, CKR2, CKR2A, CKR2B, CMKBR2, MCP-1-R, PCLUD)
  Promoter: CMV, T7
  Tag / fusion protein: FLAG (N terminal on insert); 1D4 (C terminal on insert)
  Cloning method: Gibson Cloning
Terms and licenses: Academic/Nonprofit Terms; Industry Terms: Not Available to Industry
Depositor comments: Class: A, Family: Chemokine. Ensembl ID: ENSG00000121807, Uniprot ID: P41597
How to cite: CCR2-DuET was a gift from Thomas Sakmar (Addgene plasmid # 213198 ; http://n2t.net/addgene:213198 ; RRID:Addgene_213198)
