[The description below was written by a language model from this plasmid's Addgene catalogue record and pLannotate feature annotations shown in this document.]
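Description:
CCR2-DuET is a mammalian expression plasmid built on the pcDNA 3.1 (+) backbone that carries the human C-C motif chemokine receptor 2 (CCR2), a class A GPCR of the chemokine receptor family. It is propagated in E. coli as a high-copy plasmid through a ColE1/pUC-type origin and selected with ampicillin via the β-lactamase gene. The backbone also carries an f1 phage origin and an SV40 promoter-driven neomycin phosphotransferase cassette with an SV40 polyadenylation signal, which in principle allows G418 selection of stably transfected mammalian cells. Small annotated fragments of ble, lacI, an HIV-1 LTR, an extra stretch of SV40 promoter and the lac promoter/operator region appear to be backbone remnants or short similarity matches rather than functional parts of the design.

The expression cassette places the CMV immediate early enhancer and promoter upstream of the receptor coding sequence, followed by the bovine growth hormone polyadenylation signal. A T7 promoter sits between the CMV promoter and the insert and could support in vitro transcription. According to the record, the "DuET" design gives the receptor a cleavable hemagglutinin signal peptide, an N-terminal FLAG epitope and a C-terminal 1D4 epitope. The automated annotation detects the FLAG sequence (as a partial 3xFLAG match) just upstream of CCR2, but does not separately annotate the signal peptide or the 1D4 tag. The signal peptide is intended to promote membrane targeting and is removed, while the two epitopes at opposite ends allow capture and detection of the full-length receptor. The insert was assembled by Gibson cloning. The construct is intended for receptor expression in mammalian cells and for proteomics work, and the associated study concerns multiplexed selectivity screening of anti-GPCR antibodies.
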