Features (pLannotate 1.2.2; 21 found; start..end, strand, type, name):
    841..945     -  promoter       AmpR promoter: bla
   1004..1056    -  misc_feature   bom (fragment): basis of mobility region from pBR322
   1211..1590    +  enhancer       CMV enhancer: human cytomegalovirus immediate early enhancer
   1591..1794    +  promoter       CMV promoter: human cytomegalovirus (CMV) immediate early promoter
   1790..1823    +  LTR            5' LTR (truncated) (fragment): truncated 5' long terminal repeat (LTR) from HIV-1
   1839..1857    +  promoter       T7 promoter: promoter for bacteriophage T7 RNA polymerase
   1950..1970    +  CDS            3xFLAG (fragment): three tandem FLAG® epitope tags
   1983..3104    +  CDS            CCR2: CCR2_HUMAN - Also known as CMKBR2. Experimental evidence at protein level: Swiss-Prot protein existence level 1. (Microbial infection) Alternative coreceptor with CD4 for HIV-1 infection. From Homo sapiens (Human).
   3235..3459    +  polyA_signal   bGH poly(A) signal: bovine growth hormone polyadenylation signal
   3463..3484    +  promoter       SV40 promoter (fragment): SV40 enhancer and early promoter
   3505..3933    +  rep_origin     f1 ori (sequence partly withheld): f1 bacteriophage origin of replication; arrow indicates direction of (+) strand synthesis
   3947..4276    +  promoter       SV40 promoter: SV40 enhancer and early promoter
   4343..5134    +  CDS            neo: KKA2_KLEPN - Also known as kan, nptII. Experimental evidence at protein level: Swiss-Prot protein existence level 1. Resistance to kanamycin, neomycin, paromomycin, ribostamycin, butirosin and gentamicin B. From Klebsiella pneumoniae.
   5158..5316    +  CDS            ble (fragment): BLE_KLEPN - Experimental evidence at protein level: Swiss-Prot protein existence level 1. Binding protein with a strong affinity to the bleomycin family of antibiotics. Binds to CL990; an antimitotic-antibiotic compound. From Klebsiella pneumoniae.
   5311..5432    +  polyA_signal   SV40 poly(A) signal: SV40 polyadenylation signal
   5505..5521    -  protein_bind   lac operator: The lac repressor binds to the lac operator to inhibit transcription in E. coli. This inhibition can be relieved by adding lactose or isopropyl-β-D-thiogalactopyranoside (IPTG). lac repressor encoded by lacI
   5529..5559    -  promoter       lac promoter: promoter for the E. coli lac operon
   5574..5595    -  protein_bind   CAP binding site: CAP binding activates transcription in the presence of cAMP. E. coli catabolite activator protein
   5608..5700    -  CDS            lacI (fragment): lac repressor; lacI; The lac repressor binds to the lac operator to inhibit transcription in E. coli. This inhibition can be relieved by adding lactose or isopropyl-β-D-thiogalactopyranoside (IPTG).
   5883..6471    -  rep_origin     ori: high-copy-number ColE1/pMB1/pBR322/pUC origin of replication
   6642..840     -  CDS            AmpR (across the origin): β-lactamase; bla; confers resistance to ampicillin, carbenicillin, and related antibiotics
>Addgene plasmid #213198 | CCR2-DuET | addgene full sequence | sequence record 431752 | Addgene NGS Result
GGCACCTATCTCAGCGATCTGTCTATTTCGTTCATCCATAGTTGCCTGACTCCCCGTCGTGTAGATAACT
ACGATACGGGAGGGCTTACCATCTGGCCCCAGTGCTGCAATGATACCGCGAGACCCACGCTCACCGGCTC
CAGATTTATCAGCAATAAACCAGCCAGCCGGAAGGGCCGAGCGCAGAAGTGGTCCTGCAACTTTATCCGC
CTCCATCCAGTCTATTAATTGTTGCCGGGAAGCTAGAGTAAGTAGTTCGCCAGTTAATAGTTTGCGCAAC
GTTGTTGCCATTGCTACAGGCATCGTGGTGTCACGCTCGTCGTTTGGTATGGCTTCATTCAGCTCCGGTT
CCCAACGATCAAGGCGAGTTACATGATCCCCCATGTTGTGCAAAAAAGCGGTTAGCTCCTTCGGTCCTCC
GATCGTTGTCAGAAGTAAGTTGGCCGCAGTGTTATCACTCATGGTTATGGCAGCACTGCATAATTCTCTT
ACTGTCATGCCATCCGTAAGATGCTTTTCTGTGACTGGTGAGTACTCAACCAAGTCATTCTGAGAATAGT
GTATGCGGCGACCGAGTTGCTCTTGCCCGGCGTCAATACGGGATAATACCGCGCCACATAGCAGAACTTT
AAAAGTGCTCATCATTGGAAAACGTTCTTCGGGGCGAAAACTCTCAAGGATCTTACCGCTGTTGAGATCC
AGTTCGATGTAACCCACTCGTGCACCCAACTGATCTTCAGCATCTTTTACTTTCACCAGCGTTTCTGGGT
GAGCAAAAACAGGAAGGCAAAATGCCGCAAAAAAGGGAATAAGGGCGACACGGAAATGTTGAATACTCAT
ACTCTTCCTTTTTCAATATTATTGAAGCATTTATCAGGGTTATTGTCTCATGAGCGGATACATATTTGAA
TGTATTTAGAAAAATAAACAAATAGGGGTTCCGCGCACATTTCCCCGAAAAGTGCCACCTGACGTCGACG
GATCGGGAGATCTCCCGATCCCCTATGGTGCACTCTCAGTACAATCTGCTCTGATGCCGCATAGTTAAGC
CAGTATCTGCTCCCTGCTTGTGTGTTGGAGGTCGCTGAGTAGTGCGCGAGCAAAATTTAAGCTACAACAA
GGCAAGGCTTGACCGACATTTGCATGAAGAATCTGCTTAGGGTTAGGCGTTTTGCGCTGCTTCGCGATGT
ACGGGCCAGATATACGCGTTGACATTGATTATTGACTAGTTATTAATAGTAATCAATTACGGGGTCATTA
GTTCATAGCCCATATATGGAGTTCCGCGTTACATAACTTACGGTAAATGGCCCGCCTGGCTGACCGCCCA
ACGACCCCCGCCCATTGACGTCAATAATGACGTATGTTCCCATAGTAACGCCAATAGGGACTTTCCATTG
ACGTCAATGGGTGGAGTATTTACGGTAAACTGCCCACTTGGCAGTACATCAAGTGTATCATATGCCAAGT
ACGCCCCCTATTGACGTCAATGACGGTAAATGGCCCGCCTGGCATTATGCCCAGTACATGACCTTATGGG
ACTTTCCTACTTGGCAGTACATCTACGTATTAGTCATCGCTATTACCATGGTGATGCGGTTTTGGCAGTA
CATCAATGGGCGTGGATAGCGGTTTGACTCACGGGGATTTCCAAGTCTCCACCCCATTGACGTCAATGGG
AGTTTGTTTTGGCACCAAAATCAACGGGACTTTCCAAAATGTCGTAACAACTCCGCCCCATTGACGCAAA
TGGGCGGTAGGCGTGTACGGTGGGAGGTCTATATAAGCAGAGCTCTCTGGCTAACTAGAGAACCCACTGC
TTACTGGCTTATCGAAATTAATACGACTCACTATAGGGAGACCCAAGCTGGCTAGCGTTTAAACTTAAGC
TTAGCGCCACCATGAAGACGATCATCGCCCTGAGCTACATCTTCTGCCTGGTATTCGCCGACTACAAGGA
CGATGATGACGCCAGCATCGATATGTTGTCCACCAGCAGGAGCAGATTCATTCGCAATACCAATGAAAGT
GGCGAAGAGGTTACAACCTTTTTTGATTACGATTACGGTGCGCCCTGTCATAAGTTCGACGTGAAGCAGA
TCGGAGCACAGCTCCTGCCCCCTCTGTACTCTCTGGTGTTTATCTTCGGGTTCGTTGGCAACATGCTTGT
TGTCCTTATCTTGATCAACTGCAAAAAGCTGAAGTGTCTGACTGATATTTACCTCTTGAACCTGGCAATC
TCTGACTTGCTCTTTCTGATTACCCTCCCCCTTTGGGCCCACAGTGCGGCCAACGAGTGGGTGTTTGGAA
ATGCCATGTGTAAGCTCTTTACGGGACTGTATCACATCGGGTACTTTGGAGGGATCTTCTTTATCATACT
GTTGACCATAGATAGATACCTTGCCATTGTCCACGCTGTTTTCGCGCTCAAGGCCAGGACCGTGACCTTT
GGCGTGGTTACATCTGTCATTACATGGTTGGTCGCGGTTTTCGCATCCGTGCCAGGAATAATTTTTACTA
AGTGTCAAAAGGAAGACTCTGTGTACGTTTGCGGTCCCTACTTCCCCAGAGGATGGAATAATTTCCACAC
TATTATGAGAAACATACTCGGGTTGGTGCTCCCTCTGCTTATTATGGTTATTTGCTATTCCGGAATCCTT
AAAACCCTCCTGCGCTGCAGAAATGAGAAGAAGCGCCACAGAGCTGTACGCGTCATCTTTACAATCATGA
TTGTGTATTTTTTGTTCTGGACACCTTACAACATCGTGATCCTGTTGAATACGTTTCAGGAGTTCTTTGG
ACTCTCTAACTGTGAATCAACTTCCCAGTTGGATCAGGCCACGCAGGTGACTGAAACACTGGGCATGACC
CATTGCTGCATAAACCCAATCATTTACGCATTCGTTGGTGAGAAGTTCCGCAGCCTTTTCCATATCGCCC
TGGGTTGCCGCATCGCGCCTTTGCAAAAGCCTGTGTGCGGGGGCCCCGGCGTGAGACCGGGGAAGAACGT
AAAAGTTACCACCCAGGGGCTCCTGGACGGTCGCGGTAAAGGCAAAAGTATCGGACGCGCTCCTGAAGCC
TCCTTGCAGGACAAGGAGGGTGCTATCGATACCGGTGGAAGCACCGGTGAATTCGATGAGGCCAGCACCA
CCGTGTCTAAGACCGAGACTTCTCAGGTGGCCCCTGCCTAACTCGAGTCTAGAGGGCCCGTTTAAACCCG
CTGATCAGCCTCGACTGTGCCTTCTAGTTGCCAGCCATCTGTTGTTTGCCCCTCCCCCGTGCCTTCCTTG
ACCCTGGAAGGTGCCACTCCCACTGTCCTTTCCTAATAAAATGAGGAAATTGCATCGCATTGTCTGAGTA
GGTGTCATTCTATTCTGGGGGGTGGGGTGGGGCAGGACAGCAAGGGGGAGGATTGGGAAGACAATAGCAG
GCATGCTGGGGATGCGGTGGGCTCTATGGCTTCTGAGGCGGAAAGAACCAGCTGGGGCTCTAGGGGGTAT
CCCC
[124 nt withheld, positions 3505-3628]
C
[91 nt withheld, positions 3630-3720]
A
[49 nt withheld, positions 3722-3770]
CCTTTGACGTTGGAGTCCACGTTCTTT
[37 nt withheld, positions 3798-3834]
ACCCTATCTCGGTCTATTCTTTTGATTTATAAGGGATTTTGCCGATTTCGGCCTATTGGTTAAAAAATGA
GCTGATTTAACAAAAATTTAACGCGAATTAATTCTGTGGAATGTGTGTCAGTTAGGGTGTGGAAAGTCCC
CAGGCTCCCCAGCAGGCAGAAGTATGCAAAGCATGCATCTCAATTAGTCAGCAACCAGGTGTGGAAAGTC
CCCAGGCTCCCCAGCAGGCAGAAGTATGCAAAGCATGCATCTCAATTAGTCAGCAACCATAGTCCCGCCC
CTAACTCCGCCCATCCCGCCCCTAACTCCGCCCAGTTCCGCCCATTCTCCGCCCCATGGCTGACTAATTT
TTTTTATTTATGCAGAGGCCGAGGCCGCCTCTGCCTCTGAGCTATTCCAGAAGTAGTGAGGAGGCTTTTT
TGGAGGCCTAGGCTTTTGCAAAAAGCTCCCGGGAGCTTGTATATCCATTTTCGGATCTGATCAAGAGACA
GGATGAGGATCGTTTCGCATGATTGAACAAGATGGATTGCACGCAGGTTCTCCGGCCGCTTGGGTGGAGA
GGCTATTCGGCTATGACTGGGCACAACAGACAATCGGCTGCTCTGATGCCGCCGTGTTCCGGCTGTCAGC
GCAGGGGCGCCCGGTTCTTTTTGTCAAGACCGACCTGTCCGGTGCCCTGAATGAACTGCAGGACGAGGCA
GCGCGGCTATCGTGGCTGGCCACGACGGGCGTTCCTTGCGCAGCTGTGCTCGACGTTGTCACTGAAGCGG
GAAGGGACTGGCTGCTATTGGGCGAAGTGCCGGGGCAGGATCTCCTGTCATCTCACCTTGCTCCTGCCGA
GAAAGTATCCATCATGGCTGATGCAATGCGGCGGCTGCATACGCTTGATCCGGCTACCTGCCCATTCGAC
CACCAAGCGAAACATCGCATCGAGCGAGCACGTACTCGGATGGAAGCCGGTCTTGTCGATCAGGATGATC
TGGACGAAGAGCATCAGGGGCTCGCGCCAGCCGAACTGTTCGCCAGGCTCAAGGCGCGCATGCCCGACGG
CGAGGATCTCGTCGTGACCCATGGCGATGCCTGCTTGCCGAATATCATGGTGGAAAATGGCCGCTTTTCT
GGATTCATCGACTGTGGCCGGCTGGGTGTGGCGGACCGCTATCAGGACATAGCGTTGGCTACCCGTGATA
TTGCTGAAGAGCTTGGCGGCGAATGGGCTGACCGCTTCCTCGTGCTTTACGGTATCGCCGCTCCCGATTC
GCAGCGCATCGCCTTCTATCGCCTTCTTGACGAGTTCTTCTGAGCGGGACTCTGGGGTTCGAAATGACCG
ACCAAGCGACGCCCAACCTGCCATCACGAGATTTCGATTCCACCGCCGCCTTCTATGAAAGGTTGGGCTT
CGGAATCGTTTTCCGGGACGCCGGCTGGATGATCCTCCAGCGCGGGGATCTCATGCTGGAGTTCTTCGCC
CACCCCAACTTGTTTATTGCAGCTTATAATGGTTACAAATAAAGCAATAGCATCACAAATTTCACAAATA
AAGCATTTTTTTCACTGCATTCTAGTTGTGGTTTGTCCAAACTCATCAATGTATCTTATCATGTCTGTAT
ACCGTCGACCTCTAGCTAGAGCTTGGCGTAATCATGGTCATAGCTGTTTCCTGTGTGAAATTGTTATCCG
CTCACAATTCCACACAACATACGAGCCGGAAGCATAAAGTGTAAAGCCTGGGGTGCCTAATGAGTGAGCT
AACTCACATTAATTGCGTTGCGCTCACTGCCCGCTTTCCAGTCGGGAAACCTGTCGTGCCAGCTGCATTA
ATGAATCGGCCAACGCGCGGGGAGAGGCGGTTTGCGTATTGGGCGCTCTTCCGCTTCCTCGCTCACTGAC
TCGCTGCGCTCGGTCGTTCGGCTGCGGCGAGCGGTATCAGCTCACTCAAAGGCGGTAATACGGTTATCCA
CAGAATCAGGGGATAACGCAGGAAAGAACATGTGAGCAAAAGGCCAGCAAAAGGCCAGGAACCGTAAAAA
GGCCGCGTTGCTGGCGTTTTTCCATAGGCTCCGCCCCCCTGACGAGCATCACAAAAATCGACGCTCAAGT
CAGAGGTGGCGAAACCCGACAGGACTATAAAGATACCAGGCGTTTCCCCCTGGAAGCTCCCTCGTGCGCT
CTCCTGTTCCGACCCTGCCGCTTACCGGATACCTGTCCGCCTTTCTCCCTTCGGGAAGCGTGGCGCTTTC
TCATAGCTCACGCTGTAGGTATCTCAGTTCGGTGTAGGTCGTTCGCTCCAAGCTGGGCTGTGTGCACGAA
CCCCCCGTTCAGCCCGACCGCTGCGCCTTATCCGGTAACTATCGTCTTGAGTCCAACCCGGTAAGACACG
ACTTATCGCCACTGGCAGCAGCCACTGGTAACAGGATTAGCAGAGCGAGGTATGTAGGCGGTGCTACAGA
GTTCTTGAAGTGGTGGCCTAACTACGGCTACACTAGAAGAACGGTATTTGGTATCTGCGCTCTGCTGAAG
CCAGTTACCTTCGGAAAAAGAGTTGGTAGCTCTTGATCCGGCAAACAAACCACCGCTGGTAGCGGTGGTT
TTTTTGTTTGCAAGCAGCAGATTACGCGCAGAAAAAAAGGATCTCAAGAAGATCCTTTGATCTTTTCTAC
GGGGTCTGACGCTCAGTGGAACGAAAACTCACGTTAAGGGATTTTGGTCATGAGATTATCAAAAAGGATC
TTCACCTAGATCCTTTTAAATTAAAAATGAAGTTTTAAATCAATCTAAAGTATATATGAGTAAACTTGGT
CTGACAGTTACCAATGCTTAATCAGTGA
